>Addgene plasmid #201977 | pegRNA_HEK4_1bp-insertion | addgene full sequence | sequence record 395201 | Addgene NGS Result
GTGGCACTTTTCGGGGAAATGTGCGCGGAACCCCTATTTGTTTATTTTTCTAAATACATTCAAATATGTA
TCCGCTCATGAGACAATAACCCTGATAAATGCTTCAATAATATTGAAAAAGGAAGAGTATGAGTATTCAA
CATTTCCGTGTCGCCCTTATTCCCTTTTTTGCGGCATTTTGCCTTCCTGTTTTTGCTCACCCAGAAACGC
TGGTGAAAGTAAAAGATGCTGAAGATCAGTTGGGTGCACGAGTGGGTTACATCGAACTGGATCTCAACAG
CGGTAAGATCCTTGAGAGTTTTCGCCCCGAAGAACGTTTTCCAATGATGAGCACTTTTAAAGTTCTGCTA
TGTGGCGCGGTATTATCCCGTATTGACGCCGGGCAAGAGCAACTCGGTCGCCGCATACACTATTCTCAGA
ATGACTTGGTTGAGTACTCACCAGTCACAGAAAAGCATCTTACGGATGGCATGACAGTAAGAGAATTATG
CAGTGCTGCCATAACCATGAGTGATAACACTGCGGCCAACTTACTTCTGACAACGATCGGAGGACCGAAG
GAGCTAACCGCTTTTTTGCACAACATGGGGGATCATGTAACTCGCCTTGATCGTTGGGAACCGGAGCTGA
ATGAAGCCATACCAAACGACGAGCGTGACACCACGATGCCTGTAGCAATGGCAACAACGTTGCGCAAACT
ATTAACTGGCGAACTACTTACTCTAGCTTCCCGGCAACAATTAATAGACTGGATGGAGGCGGATAAAGTT
GCAGGACCACTTCTGCGCTCGGCCCTTCCGGCTGGCTGGTTTATTGCTGATAAATCTGGAGCCGGTGAGC
GTGGGTCTCGCGGTATCATTGCAGCACTGGGGCCAGATGGTAAGCCCTCCCGTATCGTAGTTATCTACAC
GACGGGGAGTCAGGCAACTATGGATGAACGAAATAGACAGATCGCTGAGATAGGTGCCTCACTGATTAAG
CATTGGTAACTGTCAGACCAAGTTTACTCATATATACTTTAGATTGATTTAAAACTTCATTTTTAATTTA
AAAGGATCTAGGTGAAGATCCTTTTTGATAATCTCATGACCAAAATCCCTTAACGTGAGTTTTCGTTCCA
CTGAGCGTCAGACCCCGTAGAAAAGATCAAAGGATCTTCTTGAGATCCTTTTTTTCTGCGCGTAATCTGC
TGCTTGCAAACAAAAAAACCACCGCTACCAGCGGTGGTTTGTTTGCCGGATCAAGAGCTACCAACTCTTT
TTCCGAAGGTAACTGGCTTCAGCAGAGCGCAGATACCAAATACTGTTCTTCTAGTGTAGCCGTAGTTAGG
CCACCACTTCAAGAACTCTGTAGCACCGCCTACATACCTCGCTCTGCTAATCCTGTTACCAGTGGCTGCT
GCCAGTGGCGATAAGTCGTGTCTTACCGGGTTGGACTCAAGACGATAGTTACCGGATAAGGCGCAGCGGT
CGGGCTGAACGGGGGGTTCGTGCACACAGCCCAGCTTGGAGCGAACGACCTACACCGAACTGAGATACCT
ACAGCGTGAGCTATGAGAAAGCGCCACGCTTCCCGAAGGGAGAAAGGCGGACAGGTATCCGGTAAGCGGC
AGGGTCGGAACAGGAGAGCGCACGAGGGAGCTTCCAGGGGGAAACGCCTGGTATCTTTATAGTCCTGTCG
GGTTTCGCCACCTCTGACTTGAGCGTCGATTTTTGTGATGCTCGTCAGGGGGGCGGAGCCTATGGAAAAA
CGCCAGCAACGCGGCCTTTTTACGGTTCCTGGCCTTTTGCTGGCCTTTTGCTCACATGTTCTTTCCTGCG
TTATCCCCTGATTCTGTGGATAACCGTATTACCGCCTTTGAGTGAGCTGATACCGCTCGCCGCAGCCGAA
CGACCGAGCGCAGCGAGTCAGTGAGCGAGGAAGCGGAAGAGCGCCCAATACGCAAACCGCCTCTCCCCGC
GCGTTGGCCGATTCATTAATGCAGCTGGCACGACAGGTTTCCCGACTGGAAAGCGGGCAGTGAGCGCAAC
GCAATTAATGTGAGTTAGCTCACTCATTAGGCACCCCAGGCTTTACACTTTATGCTTCCGGCTCGTATGT
TGTGTGGAATTGTGAGCGGATAACAATTTCACACAGGAAACAGCTATGACCATGATTACGCCAAGCGCGC
AATTAACCCTCACTAAAGGGAACAAAAGCTGGAGCTCCACCGCGGTGGCGGCCGCCCCCTTCACCGAGGG
CCTATTTCCCATGATTCCTTCATATTTGCATATACGATACAAGGCTGTTAGAGAGATAATTGGAATTAAT
TTGACTGTAAACACAAAGATATTAGTACAAAATACGTGACGTAGAAAGTAATAATTTCTTGGGTAGTTTG
CAGTTTTAAAATTATGTTTTAAAATGGACTATCATATGCTTACCGTAACTTGAAAGTATTTCGATTTCTT
GGCTTTATATATCTTGTGGAAAGGACGAAACACCGGCACTGCGGCTGGAGGTGGGTTTTAGAGCTAGAAA
TAGCAAGTTAAAATAAGGCTAGTCCGTTATCAACTTGAAAAAGTGGGACCGAGTCGGTCCTCTCCGCTTT
AACCCCCAACCTCCAGCCTTTTTTGAATTCGATATCAAGCTTATCGATACCGTCGACCTCGAGGGGGGGC
CCGGTACCCAATTCGCCCTATAGTGAGTCGTATTACGCGCGCTCACTGGCCGTCGTTTTACAACGTCGTG
ACTGGGAAAACCCTGGCGTTACCCAACTTAATCGCCTTGCAGCACATCCCCCTTTCGCCAGCTGGCGTAA
TAGCGAAGAGGCCCGCACCGATCGCCCTTCCCAACAGTTGCGCAGCCTGAATGGCGAATGGG
[124 nt withheld, positions 2863-2986]
C
[91 nt withheld, positions 2988-3078]
A
[49 nt withheld, positions 3080-3128]
CCTTTGACGTTGGAGTCCACGTTCTTT
[37 nt withheld, positions 3156-3192]
ACCCTATCTCGGTCTATTCTTTTGATTTATAAGGGATTTTGCCGATTTCGGCCTATTGGTTAAAAAATGA
GCTGATTTAACAAAAATTTAACGCGAATTTTAACAAAATATTAACGCTTACAATTTAG
Features (pLannotate 1.2.2; 15 found; start..end, strand, type, name):
     24..128     +  promoter       AmpR promoter: bla
    129..989     +  CDS            AmpR: β-lactamase; bla; confers resistance to ampicillin, carbenicillin, and related antibiotics
   1160..1748    +  rep_origin     ori: high-copy-number ColE1/pMB1/pBR322/pUC origin of replication
   1931..2023    +  CDS            lacI (fragment): lac repressor; lacI; The lac repressor binds to the lac operator to inhibit transcription in E. coli. This inhibition can be relieved by adding lactose or isopropyl-β-D-thiogalactopyranoside (IPTG).
   2036..2057    +  protein_bind   CAP binding site: CAP binding activates transcription in the presence of cAMP. E. coli catabolite activator protein
   2072..2102    +  promoter       lac promoter: promoter for the E. coli lac operon
   2110..2126    +  protein_bind   lac operator: The lac repressor binds to the lac operator to inhibit transcription in E. coli. This inhibition can be relieved by adding lactose or isopropyl-β-D-thiogalactopyranoside (IPTG). lac repressor encoded by lacI
   2171..2189    +  promoter       T3 promoter: promoter for bacteriophage T3 RNA polymerase
   2202..2225    +  misc_feature   MCS (fragment): pBluescript multiple cloning site
   2236..2476    +  promoter       U6 promoter: RNA polymerase III promoter for human U6 snRNA
   2505..2578    +  misc_RNA       gRNA scaffold: guide RNA scaffold for the Streptococcus pyogenes CRISPR/Cas9 system
   2615..2668    +  misc_feature   MCS (fragment): pBluescript multiple cloning site
   2677..2695    -  promoter       T7 promoter: promoter for bacteriophage T7 RNA polymerase
   2703..2858    +  CDS            lacZα (fragment): LacZα fragment of β-galactosidase; lacZ fragment
   2863..3291    +  rep_origin     f1 ori (sequence partly withheld): f1 bacteriophage origin of replication; arrow indicates direction of (+) strand synthesis
