[The description below was written by a language model from this plasmid's Addgene catalogue record and pLannotate feature annotations shown in this document.]
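Description:
pegRNA_HEK4_1bp-insertion is a small (about 3.3 kb) mammalian expression plasmid that transcribes a prime editing guide RNA (pegRNA) designed to install a one-base-pair insertion at the HEK4 genomic site. The catalogue lists the backbone as a pLKO.1 derivative, but the sequenced record shows no lentiviral elements (no LTRs, packaging signal or mammalian selection marker). Instead, the annotated features resemble a pBluescript-type cloning vector: fragments of the pBluescript multiple cloning site flanked by T3 and T7 promoters, lac promoter/operator and lacZα remnants, and an f1 phage origin. The plasmid is therefore best regarded as a construct for transient transfection rather than a viral transfer vector. It is propagated in E. coli through a high-copy ColE1/pUC origin and selected with ampicillin via the β-lactamase gene.

The payload is a human U6 RNA polymerase III promoter followed by a 20-nt spacer targeting HEK4 and the Streptococcus pyogenes Cas9 guide RNA scaffold. The short unannotated stretch between the scaffold and the downstream cloning-site fragment is where the pegRNA 3′ extension would be expected to lie. That extension comprises the reverse-transcriptase template encoding the inserted base and the primer binding site, though the feature table does not label these parts or a Pol III terminator. The plasmid encodes no editor protein, so it must be co-delivered with a separately supplied prime editor (Cas9 nickase fused to a reverse transcriptase). It was deposited in connection with work on genome-wide profiling of prime editor off-target sites, where HEK4 serves as a target locus.
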