Addgene plasmid #201977: pegRNA_HEK4_1bp-insertion
Purpose: Express a pegRNA used for 1bp insertion at HEK4 site
Depositing lab: Scot Wolfe. Depositing organization: University of Massachusetts, Worcester. Publication: Genome-wide profiling of prime editor off-target sites in vitro and in vivo using PE-tag. Liang SQ, Liu P, Ponnienselvan K, Suresh S, Chen Z, Kramme C, Chatterjee P, Zhu LJ, Sontheimer EJ, Xue W, Wolfe SA. Nat Methods. 2023 Jun;20(6):898-907. doi: 10.1038/s41592-023-01859-2. Epub 2023 May 8. PubMed 37156841.
Backbone
  Vector backbone: pmd127 pLKO.1
  Vector type: Mammalian Expression
Growth in bacteria
  Bacterial resistance: Ampicillin, 100 μg/mL
  Growth temperature: 37°C
  Growth strain: NEB Stable
  Copy number: High Copy
Gene/Insert
  Gene/Insert name: pegRNA_HEK4_1bp-insertion
  gRNA/shRNA sequence: GGCACTGCGGCTGGAGGTGG
Terms and licenses: Academic/Nonprofit Terms; Industry Terms: Not Available to Industry
How to cite: pegRNA_HEK4_1bp-insertion was a gift from Scot Wolfe (Addgene plasmid # 201977 ; http://n2t.net/addgene:201977 ; RRID:Addgene_201977)
